Addgene plasmid #221660: pGWB602-ptUnaG
Purpose: For Agrobacterium-mediated transformation. Plastid(stroma)-localized mCherry-UnaG.
Depositing lab: Yutaka Kodama. Publication: Bilirubin Distribution in Plants at the Subcellular and Tissue Levels. Ishikawa K, Kodama Y. Plant Cell Physiol. 2024 Feb 27:pcae017. doi: 10.1093/pcp/pcae017. PubMed 38466577.
Backbone
  Vector backbone: pGWB602
  Vector type: Plant Expression
Growth in bacteria
  Bacterial resistance: Spectinomycin, 50 μg/mL
  Growth temperature: 37°C
  Growth strain: DH5alpha
  Copy number: Unknown
Gene/Insert
  Gene/Insert name: mCherry-UnaG
Terms and licenses: Academic/Nonprofit Terms; Industry Terms: Not Available to Industry
How to cite: pGWB602-ptUnaG was a gift from Yutaka Kodama (Addgene plasmid # 221660 ; http://n2t.net/addgene:221660 ; RRID:Addgene_221660)
