[The description below was written by a language model from this plasmid's Addgene catalogue record and pLannotate feature annotations shown in this document.]
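Description:
pGWB602-ptUnaG is a plant expression binary vector built on the Gateway-compatible pGWB602 backbone and intended for Agrobacterium-mediated transformation. It carries a ColE1/pBR322-type origin with the bom mobilisation region for propagation in E. coli, and the pVS1 replication module (oriV, RepA and the StaA stability protein) for maintenance in Agrobacterium. Bacterial selection is by spectinomycin through the aadA (SmR) aminoglycoside adenylyltransferase gene located outside the T-DNA. Between the nopaline-type left and right border repeats, a NOS promoter–bar (phosphinothricin acetyltransferase)–NOS terminator cassette provides bialaphos/phosphinothricin resistance for selecting transformed plants. Short annotated fragments such as lacZα, the lac promoter/operator, tnpA, rop and GmR appear to be backbone remnants.

The payload sits on the reverse strand between attB1 and attB2 sites, the scars left by Gateway recombination of the insert into the destination vector. Expression is driven by an enhanced CaMV 35S promoter with a duplicated enhancer (split across the start of the circular sequence record), followed by the TMV Ω translational enhancer, and ends at a NOS terminator. The open reading frame begins with an N-terminal fragment of the Arabidopsis RuBisCO small subunit RBCS-1A, which presumably supplies the chloroplast transit peptide, consistent with the stated stromal localisation. This is joined to mCherry and then UnaG. UnaG, from Japanese eel, fluoresces green only when it binds bilirubin, whereas mCherry is constitutively red. The fusion therefore likely allows the bilirubin-dependent green signal to be compared with a red signal reporting protein abundance and location. According to the record, the construct expresses plastid (stroma)-localised mCherry-UnaG, and the associated work examines bilirubin distribution in plants at the subcellular and tissue levels.
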