Features (pLannotate 1.2.2; 31 found; start..end, strand, type, name):
      1..127     -  promoter       CaMV 35S promoter (enhanced) (fragment): cauliflower mosaic virus 35S promoter with a duplicated enhancer region
    160..314     +  CDS            lacZα (fragment): LacZα fragment of β-galactosidase; lacZ fragment
    380..404     +  misc_feature   RB T-DNA repeat: right border repeat from nopaline C58 T-DNA
    744..1145    +  CDS            Y4CG_SINFN (fragment): Protein inferred from homology: Swiss-Prot protein existence level 3. From Sinorhizobium fredii (strain NBRC 101917 / NGR234).
   1705..2334    +  CDS            pVS1 StaA: stability protein from the Pseudomonas plasmid pVS1 (Heeb et al., 2000)
   2763..3836    +  CDS            pVS1 RepA: replication protein from the Pseudomonas plasmid pVS1 (Heeb et al., 2000)
   3902..4096    +  rep_origin     pVS1 oriV: origin of replication for the Pseudomonas plasmid pVS1 (Heeb et al., 2000)
   4299..4338    +  CDS            rop (fragment): Rop protein, which maintains plasmids at low copy number; rop
   4440..4580    +  misc_feature   bom: basis of mobility region from pBR322
   4766..5354    -  rep_origin     ori: high-copy-number ColE1/pMB1/pBR322/pUC origin of replication
   5600..6387    -  CDS            SmR (fragment): aminoglycoside adenylyltransferase (Murphy, 1985); aadA; confers resistance to spectinomycin and streptomycin
   6398..6454    -  CDS            GmR (fragment): gentamycin acetyltransferase; aacC1; confers resistance to gentamycin
   6630..6653    -  promoter       Pc promoter (fragment): intI1 (promoter lies within the coding sequence); class 1 integron promoter
   6912..6936    +  misc_feature   LB T-DNA repeat: left border repeat from nopaline C58 T-DNA
   7033..7362    +  CDS            tnpA (fragment): TN5P_ECOLX - Also known as tnp. Experimental evidence at protein level: Swiss-Prot protein existence level 1. Mediates transposition of transposon Tn5 by a 'cut and paste' mechanism. First, the monomeric transposase binds the 19 bp inverted DNA repeats flanking the transposon. Then, dimerization of the DNA- bound transposase creates a synaptic DNA complex. After nicking of the first DNA strand, excision of the transposon proceeds through a series of intermediates. The transposase then mediates the insertion of the transposon at a new site by strand transfer. The activity of the wild- type tran
   7442..7621    +  promoter       NOS promoter: nopaline synthase promoter
   7673..8224    +  CDS            BlpR: phosphinothricin acetyltransferase; Streptomyces hygroscopicus bar; confers resistance to bialophos or phosphinothricin
   8239..8352    +  CDS            bah (fragment): BAH_STRHY - Protein inferred from homology: Swiss-Prot protein existence level 3. This protein removes the N-acetyl group from bialaphos as one of the final steps of the bialaphos biosynthetic pathway. From Streptomyces hygroscopicus.
   8384..8636    +  terminator     NOS terminator: nopaline synthase terminator and poly(A) signal
   8672..8693    +  protein_bind   CAP binding site: CAP binding activates transcription in the presence of cAMP. E. coli catabolite activator protein
   8708..8738    +  promoter       lac promoter: promoter for the E. coli lac operon
   8742..8764    +  protein_bind   lac operator (fragment): The lac repressor binds to the lac operator to inhibit transcription in E. coli. This inhibition can be relieved by adding lactose or isopropyl-β-D-thiogalactopyranoside (IPTG). lac repressor encoded by lacI
   8819..9071    -  terminator     NOS terminator: nopaline synthase terminator and poly(A) signal
   9103..9127    +  protein_bind   attB2: mutant version of attB; recombination site for the Gateway® BP reaction BP Clonase™
   9138..9557    -  CDS            UnaG: bilirubin-binding green fluorescent protein from Anguilla japonica (Kumagai et al., 2013)
   9588..10295   -  CDS            mCherry: mCherry is a basic (constitutively fluorescent) red fluorescent protein published in 2004, derived from Discosoma sp.. It is reported to be a very rapidly-maturing monomer with low acid sensitivity.
  10284..10532   -  CDS            RBCS-1A (fragment): RBS1A_ARATH - Also known as ATS1A. Experimental evidence at protein level: Swiss-Prot protein existence level 1. RuBisCO catalyzes two reactions: the carboxylation of D- ribulose 1,5-bisphosphate, the primary event in carbon dioxide fixation, as well as the oxidative fragmentation of the pentose substrate. Both reactions occur simultaneously and in competition at the same active site. Although the small subunit is not catalytic it is essential for maximal activity. From Arabidopsis thaliana (Mouse-ear cress).
  10556..10580   -  protein_bind   attB1: mutant version of attB; recombination site for the Gateway® BP reaction BP Clonase™
  10594..10647   -  misc_feature   TMV Ω: translational enhancer from the tobacco mosaic virus 5'-leader sequence (Gallie et al., 1988)
  10669..11220   -  promoter       CaMV 35S promoter (enhanced) (fragment): cauliflower mosaic virus 35S promoter with a duplicated enhancer region
  10677..10723   -  promoter       minimal CaMV 35S promoter: minimal 35S promoter from cauliflower mosaic virus
>Addgene plasmid #221660 | pGWB602-ptUnaG | addgene full sequence | sequence record 448728 | Addgene NGS Result
GGCAATGGAATCCGAGGAGGTTTCCCGATATTACCCTTTGTTGAAAAGTCTCAATAGCCCTTTGGTCTTC
TGAGACTGTATCTTTGATATTCTTGGAGTAGACGAGAGTGTCGTGCTCCACCATGTTGGCAAGCTGCTCT
AGCCAATACGCAAGCTTGGCACTGGCCGTCGTTTTACAACGTCGTGACTGGGAAAACCCTGGCGTTACCC
AACTTAATCGCCTTGCAGCACATCCCCCTTTCGCCAGCTGGCGTAATAGCGAAGAGGCCCGCACCGATCG
CCCTTCCCAACAGTTGCGCAGCCTGAATGGCGAATGCTAGAGCAGCTTGAGCTTGGATCAGATTGTCGTT
TCCCGCCTTCAGTTTAAACTATCAGTGTTTGACAGGATATATTGGCGGGTAAACCTAAGAGAAAAGAGCG
TTTATTAGAATAATCGGATATTTAAAAGGGCGTGAAAAGGTTTATCCGTTCGTCCATTTGTATGTGCATG
CCAACCACAGGGTTCCCCTCGGGATCAAAGTACTTTGATCCAACCCCTCCGCTGCTATAGTGCAGTCGGC
TTCTGACGTTCAGTGCAGCCGTCTTCTGAAAACGACATGTCGCACAAGTCCTAAGTTACGCGACAGGCTG
CCGCCCTGCCCTTTTCCTGGCGTTTTCTTGTCGCGTGTTTTAGTCGCATAAAGTAGAATACTTGCGACTA
GAACCGGAGACATTACGCCATGAACAAGAGCGCCGCCGCTGGCCTGCTGGGCTATGCCCGCGTCAGCACC
GACGACCAGGACTTGACCAACCAACGGGCCGAACTGCACGCGGCCGGCTGCACCAAGCTGTTTTCCGAGA
AGATCACCGGCACCAGGCGCGACCGCCCGGAGCTGGCCAGGATGCTTGACCACCTACGCCCTGGCGACGT
TGTGACAGTGACCAGGCTAGACCGCCTGGCCCGCAGCACCCGCGACCTACTGGACATTGCCGAGCGCATC
CAGGAGGCCGGCGCGGGCCTGCGTAGCCTGGCAGAGCCGTGGGCCGACACCACCACGCCGGCCGGCCGCA
TGGTGTTGACCGTGTTCGCCGGCATTGCCGAGTTCGAGCGTTCCCTAATCATCGACCGCACCCGGAGCGG
GCGCGAGGCCGCCAAGGCCCGAGGCGTGAAGTTTGGCCCCCGCCCTACCCTCACCCCGGCACAGATCGCG
CACGCCCGCGAGCTGATCGACCAGGAAGGCCGCACCGTGAAAGAGGCGGCTGCACTGCTTGGCGTGCATC
GCTCGACCCTGTACCGCGCACTTGAGCGCAGCGAGGAAGTGACGCCCACCGAGGCCAGGCGGCGCGGTGC
CTTCCGTGAGGACGCATTGACCGAGGCCGACGCCCTGGCGGCCGCCGAGAATGAACGCCAAGAGGAACAA
GCATGAAACCGCACCAGGACGGCCAGGACGAACCGTTTTTCATTACCGAAGAGATCGAGGCGGAGATGAT
CGCGGCCGGGTACGTGTTCGAGCCGCCCGCGCACGTCTCAACCGTGCGGCTGCATGAAATCCTGGCCGGT
TTGTCTGATGCCAAGCTGGCGGCCTGGCCGGCCAGCTTGGCCGCTGAAGAAACCGAGCGCCGCCGTCTAA
AAAGGTGATGTGTATTTGAGTAAAACAGCTTGCGTCATGCGGTCGCTGCGTATATGATGCGATGAGTAAA
TAAACAAATACGCAAGGGGAACGCATGAAGGTTATCGCTGTACTTAACCAGAAAGGCGGGTCAGGCAAGA
CGACCATCGCAACCCATCTAGCCCGCGCCCTGCAACTCGCCGGGGCCGATGTTCTGTTAGTCGATTCCGA
TCCCCAGGGCAGTGCCCGCGATTGGGCGGCCGTGCGGGAAGATCAACCGCTAACCGTTGTCGGCATCGAC
CGCCCGACGATTGACCGCGACGTGAAGGCCATCGGCCGGCGCGACTTCGTAGTGATCGACGGAGCGCCCC
AGGCGGCGGACTTGGCTGTGTCCGCGATCAAGGCAGCCGACTTCGTGCTGATTCCGGTGCAGCCAAGCCC
TTACGACATATGGGCCACCGCCGACCTGGTGGAGCTGGTTAAGCAGCGCATTGAGGTCACGGATGGAAGG
CTACAAGCGGCCTTTGTCGTGTCGCGGGCGATCAAAGGCACGCGCATCGGCGGTGAGGTTGCCGAGGCGC
TGGCCGGGTACGAGCTGCCCATTCTTGAGTCCCGTATCACGCAGCGCGTGAGCTACCCAGGCACTGCCGC
CGCCGGCACAACCGTTCTTGAATCAGAACCCGAGGGCGACGCTGCCCGCGAGGTCCAGGCGCTGGCCGCT
GAAATTAAATCAAAACTCATTTGAGTTAATGAGGTAAAGAGAAAATGAGCAAAAGCACAAACACGCTAAG
TGCCGGCCGTCCGAGCGCACGCAGCAGCAAGGCTGCAACGTTGGCCAGCCTGGCAGACACGCCAGCCATG
AAGCGGGTCAACTTTCAGTTGCCGGCGGAGGATCACACCAAGCTGAAGATGTACGCGGTACGCCAAGGCA
AGACCATTACCGAGCTGCTATCTGAATACATCGCGCAGCTACCAGAGTAAATGAGCAAATGAATAAATGA
GTAGATGAATTTTAGCGGCTAAAGGAGGCGGCATGGAAAATCAAGAACAACCAGGCACCGACGCCGTGGA
ATGCCCCATGTGTGGAGGAACGGGCGGTTGGCCAGGCGTAAGCGGCTGGGTTGTCTGCCGGCCCTGCAAT
GGCACTGGAACCCCCAAGCCCGAGGAATCGGCGTGAGCGGTCGCAAACCATCCGGCCCGGTACAAATCGG
CGCGGCGCTGGGTGATGACCTGGTGGAGAAGTTGAAGGCCGCGCAGGCCGCCCAGCGGCAACGCATCGAG
GCAGAAGCACGCCCCGGTGAATCGTGGCAAGCGGCCGCTGATCGAATCCGCAAAGAATCCCGGCAACCGC
CGGCAGCCGGTGCGCCGTCGATTAGGAAGCCGCCCAAGGGCGACGAGCAACCAGATTTTTTCGTTCCGAT
GCTCTATGACGTGGGCACCCGCGATAGTCGCAGCATCATGGACGTGGCCGTTTTCCGTCTGTCGAAGCGT
GACCGACGAGCTGGCGAGGTGATCCGCTACGAGCTTCCAGACGGGCACGTAGAGGTTTCCGCAGGGCCGG
CCGGCATGGCCAGTGTGTGGGATTACGACCTGGTACTGATGGCGGTTTCCCATCTAACCGAATCCATGAA
CCGATACCGGGAAGGGAAGGGAGACAAGCCCGGCCGCGTGTTCCGTCCACACGTTGCGGACGTACTCAAG
TTCTGCCGGCGAGCCGATGGCGGAAAGCAGAAAGACGACCTGGTAGAAACCTGCATTCGGTTAAACACCA
CGCACGTTGCCATGCAGCGTACGAAGAAGGCCAAGAACGGCCGCCTGGTGACGGTATCCGAGGGTGAAGC
CTTGATTAGCCGCTACAAGATCGTAAAGAGCGAAACCGGGCGGCCGGAGTACATCGAGATCGAGCTAGCT
GATTGGATGTACCGCGAGATCACAGAAGGCAAGAACCCGGACGTGCTGACGGTTCACCCCGATTACTTTT
TGATCGATCCCGGCATCGGCCGTTTTCTCTACCGCCTGGCACGCCGCGCCGCAGGCAAGGCAGAAGCCAG
ATGGTTGTTCAAGACGATCTACGAACGCAGTGGCAGCGCCGGAGAGTTCAAGAAGTTCTGTTTCACCGTG
CGCAAGCTGATCGGGTCAAATGACCTGCCGGAGTACGATTTGAAGGAGGAGGCGGGGCAGGCTGGCCCGA
TCCTAGTCATGCGCTACCGCAACCTGATCGAGGGCGAAGCATCCGCCGGTTCCTAATGTACGGAGCAGAT
GCTAGGGCAAATTGCCCTAGCAGGGGAAAAAGGTCGAAAAGGTCTCTTTCCTGTGGATAGCACGTACATT
GGGAACCCAAAGCCGTACATTGGGAACCGGAACCCGTACATTGGGAACCCAAAGCCGTACATTGGGAACC
GGTCACACATGTAAGTGACTGATATAAAAGAGAAAAAAGGCGATTTTTCCGCCTAAAACTCTTTAAAACT
TATTAAAACTCTTAAAACCCGCCTGGCCTGTGCATAACTGTCTGGCCAGCGCACAGCCGAAGAGCTGCAA
AAAGCGCCTACCCTTCGGTCGCTGCGCTCCCTACGCCCCGCCGCTTCGCGTCGGCCTATCGCGGCCGCTG
GCCGCTCAAAAATGGCTGGCCTACGGCCAGGCAATCTACCAGGGCGCGGACAAGCCGCGCCGTCGCCACT
CGACCGCCGGCGCCCACATCAAGGCACCCTGCCTCGCGCGTTTCGGTGATGACGGTGAAAACCTCTGACA
CATGCAGCTCCCGGAGACGGTCACAGCTTGTCTGTAAGCGGATGCCGGGAGCAGACAAGCCCGTCAGGGC
GCGTCAGCGGGTGTTGGCGGGTGTCGGGGCGCAGCCATGACCCAGTCACGTAGCGATAGCGGAGTGTATA
CTGGCTTAACTATGCGGCATCAGAGCAGATTGTACTGAGAGTGCACCATATGCGGTGTGAAATACCGCAC
AGATGCGTAAGGAGAAAATACCGCATCAGGCGCTCTTCCGCTTCCTCGCTCACTGACTCGCTGCGCTCGG
TCGTTCGGCTGCGGCGAGCGGTATCAGCTCACTCAAAGGCGGTAATACGGTTATCCACAGAATCAGGGGA
TAACGCAGGAAAGAACATGTGAGCAAAAGGCCAGCAAAAGGCCAGGAACCGTAAAAAGGCCGCGTTGCTG
GCGTTTTTCCATAGGCTCCGCCCCCCTGACGAGCATCACAAAAATCGACGCTCAAGTCAGAGGTGGCGAA
ACCCGACAGGACTATAAAGATACCAGGCGTTTCCCCCTGGAAGCTCCCTCGTGCGCTCTCCTGTTCCGAC
CCTGCCGCTTACCGGATACCTGTCCGCCTTTCTCCCTTCGGGAAGCGTGGCGCTTTCTCATAGCTCACGC
TGTAGGTATCTCAGTTCGGTGTAGGTCGTTCGCTCCAAGCTGGGCTGTGTGCACGAACCCCCCGTTCAGC
CCGACCGCTGCGCCTTATCCGGTAACTATCGTCTTGAGTCCAACCCGGTAAGACACGACTTATCGCCACT
GGCAGCAGCCACTGGTAACAGGATTAGCAGAGCGAGGTATGTAGGCGGTGCTACAGAGTTCTTGAAGTGG
TGGCCTAACTACGGCTACACTAGAAGGACAGTATTTGGTATCTGCGCTCTGCTGAAGCCAGTTACCTTCG
GAAAAAGAGTTGGTAGCTCTTGATCCGGCAAACAAACCACCGCTGGTAGCGGTGGTTTTTTTGTTTGCAA
GCAGCAGATTACGCGCAGAAAAAAAGGATCTCAAGAAGATCCTTTGATCTTTTCTACGGGGTCTGACGCT
CAGTGGAACGAAAACTCACGTTAAGGGATTTTGGTCATGCATGATATATCTCCCAATTTGTGTAGGGCTT
ATTATGCACGCTTAAAAATAATAAAAGCAGACTTGACCTGATAGTTTGGCTGTGAGCAATTATGTGCTTA
GTGCATCTAACGCTTGAGTTAAGCCGCGCCGCGAAGCGGCGTCGGCTTGAACGAATTTCTAGCTAGACAT
TATTTGCCGACTACCTTGGTGATCTCGCCTTTCACGTAGTGGACAAATTCTTCCAACTGATCTGCGCGCG
AGGCCAAGCGATCTTCTTCTTGTCCAAGATAAGCCTGTCTAGCTTCAAGTATGACGGGCTGATACTGGGC
CGGCAGGCGCTCCATTGCCCAGTCGGCAGCGACATCCTTCGGCGCGATTTTGCCGGTTACTGCGCTGTAC
CAAATGCGGGACAACGTAAGCACTACATTTCGCTCATCGCCAGCCCAGTCGGGCGGCGAGTTCCATAGCG
TTAAGGTTTCATTTAGCGCCTCAAATAGATCCTGTTCAGGAACCGGATCAAAGAGTTCCTCCGCCGCTGG
ACCTACCAAGGCAACGCTATGTTCTCTTGCTTTTGTCAGCAAGATAGCCAGATCAATGTCGATCGTGGCT
GGCTCGAAGATACCTGCAAGAATGTCATTGCGCTGCCATTCTCCAAATTGCAGTTCGCGCTTAGCTGGAT
AACGCCACGGAATGATGTCGTCGTGCACAACAATGGTGACTTCTACAGCGCGGAGAATCTCGCTCTCTCC
AGGGGAAGCCGAAGTTTCCAAAAGGTCGTTGATCAAAGCTCGCCGCGTTGTTTCATCAAGCCTTACGGTC
ACCGTAACCAGCAAATCAATATCACTGTGTGGCTTCAGGCCGCCATCCACTGCGGAGCCGTACAAATGTA
CGGCCAGCAACGTCGGTTCGAGATGGCGCTCGATGACGCCAACTACCTCTGATAGTTGAGTCGATACTTC
GGCGATCACCGCTTCCCCCATGATGTTTAACTTTGTTTTAGGGCGACTGCCCTGCTGCGTAACATCGTTG
CTGCTCCATAACATCAAACATCGACCCACGGCGTAACGCGCTTGCTGCTTGGATGCCCGAGGCATAGACT
GTACCCCAAAAAAACAGTCATAACAAGCCATGAAAACCGCCACTGCGCCGTTACCACCGCTGCGTTCGGT
CAAGGTTCTGGACCAGTTGCGTGAGCGCATACGCTACTTGCATTACAGCTTACGAACCGAACAGGCTTAT
GTCCACTGGGTTCGTGCCCGAATTGATCACAGGCAGCAACGCTCTGTCATCGTTACAATCAACATGCTAC
CCTCCGCGAGATCATCCGTGTTTCAAACCCGGCAGCTTAGTTGCCGTTCTTCCGAATAGCATCGGTAACA
TGAGCAAAGTCTGCCGCCTTACAACGGCTCTCCCGCTGACGCCGTCCCGGACTGATGGGCTGCCTGTATC
GAGTGGTGATTTTGTGCCGAGCTGCCGGTCGGGGAGCTGTTGGCTGGCTGGTGGCAGGATATATTGTGGT
GTAAACAAATTGACGCTTAGACAACTTAATAACACATTGCGGACGTTTTTAATGTACTGAATTAACGCCG
AATTAGGCTGAATTTATTTCTATTAATCTCGACGGATCAGCTTCACGCTGCCGCAAGCACTCAGGGCGCA
AGGGCTGCTAAAGGAAGCGGAACACGTAGAAAGCCAGTCCGCAGAAACGGTGCTGACCCCGGATGAATGT
CAGCTACTGGGCTATCTGGACAAGGGAAAACGCAAGCGCAAAGAGAAAGCAGGTAGCTTGCAGTGGGCTT
ACATGGCGATAGCTAGACTGGGCGGTTTTATGGACAGCAAGCGAACCGGAATTGCCAGCTGGGGCGCCCT
CTGGTAAGGTTGGGAAGCCCTGCAAAGTAAACTGGATGGCTTTCTTGCCGCCAAGGATCTGATGGCGCAG
GGGATCAAGATCATGAGCGGAGAATTAAGGGAGTCACGTTATGACCCCCGCCGATGACGCGGGACAAGCC
GTTTTACGTTTGGAACTGACAGAACCGCAACGTTGAAGGAGCCACTCAGCCGCGGGTTTCTGGAGTTTAA
TGAGCTAAGCACATACGTCAGAAACCATTATTGCGCGTTCAAAAGTCGCCTAAGGTCACTATCAGCTAGC
AAATATTTCTTGTCAAAAATGCTCCACTGACGTTCCATAAATTCCCCTCGGTATCCAATTAGAGTCTCAT
ATTCACTCTCAATCCAGATCTGATCCCGGGGGGCAATAAGATATGAGCCCAGAACGACGCCCGGCCGACA
TCCGCCGTGCCACCGAGGCGGACATGCCGGCGGTCTGCACCATCGTCAACCACTACATCGAGACAAGCAC
GGTCAACTTCCGTACCGAGCCGCAGGAACCGCAGGAGTGGACGGACGACCTCGTCCGTCTGCGGGAGCGC
TATCCCTGGCTCGTCGCCGAGGTGGACGGCGAGGTCGCCGGCATCGCCTACGCGGGCCCCTGGAAGGCAC
GCAACGCCTACGACTGGACGGCCGAGTCGACCGTGTACGTCTCCCCCCGCCACCAGCGGACGGGACTGGG
CTCCACGCTCTACACCCACCTGCTGAAGTCCCTGGAGGCACAGGGCTTCAAGAGCGTGGTCGCTGTCATC
GGGCTGCCCAACGACCCGAGCGTGCGCATGCACGAGGCGCTCGGATATGCCCCCCGCGGCATGCTGCGGG
CGGCCGGCTTCAAGCACGGGAACTGGCATGACGTGGGTTTCTGGCAGCTGGACTTCAGCCTGCCGGTACC
GCCCCGTCCGGTCCTGCCCGTCACCGAGATCTGAACGGAGTGCGCGTGGCATCGCCCGAGTTGGAGCTGG
TACGGGAACTCATCGAACTCAACTGGCATACCCGCAATGGTGAGGTGGAACCGCGGCGGATCGCGTACGA
CCGTGCCCAGGAGGGGGTACCGAGCTGGGGACGTCCCCAGCTCGAATTTCCCCGATCGTTCAAACATTTG
GCAATAAAGTTTCTTAAGATTGAATCCTGTTGCCGGTCTTGCGATGATTATCATATAATTTCTGTTGAAT
TACGTTAAGCATGTAATAATTAACATGTAATGCATGACGTTATTTATGAGATGGGTTTTTATGATTAGAG
TCCCGCAATTATACATTTAATACGCGATAGAAAACAAAATATAGCGCGCAAACTAGGATAAATTATCGCG
CGCGGTGTCATCTATGTTACTAGATCGGGAATTAATAGAAATAGGCGCGCCTAATTCAGCCTAATGTGAG
TTAGCTCACTCATTAGGCACCCCAGGCTTTACACTTTATGCTTCCGGCTCGTATGTTGTGTGGAATTGTG
AGCGGATAACAATTTCACACAGGAAACAGCTATGACATGATTACGAATTGGTTCCGGAACCAATTCCCGA
TCTAGTAACATAGATGACACCGCGCGCGATAATTTATCCTAGTTTGCGCGCTATATTTTGTTTTCTATCG
CGTATTAAATGTATAATTGCGGGACTCTAATCATAAAAACCCATCTCATAAATAACGTCATGCATTACAT
GTTAATTATTACATGCTTAACGTAATTCAACAGAAATTATATGATAATCATCGCAAGACCGGCAACAGGA
TTCAATCTTAAGAAACTTTATTGCCAAATGTTTGAACGATCGGGGAAATTCGAGCTCTAAGCGCTGTTAT
CAACCACTTTGTACAAGAAAGCTGGGTCTAGATATCCTCATTCCGTCGCCCTCCGGTAGCTGCGCACAGC
CACGACGTCTCCCATCGTAAGTGTCACGACCAGTTTACCGTCCTTTATCTCTCGGACATACGTCGTCTCC
TTGCCGTCCCACTTTTGTACGTACACCAGCTTCTCTCCCACCAAGTTCACGACAGATTTTACGCCTTTTC
TTCGATCAGAAGGAAATTCGTCGAACTCCTCCCCTAATTTGAACTTTACTTGAGTGTCAAGGAACGTAGG
AGGTCCATTCTCTATTTTCACTGTCATTTTGTCTCCGTCCTTCTGGGAGATGTACAATGTCGGCGTCGTG
GCATCCCCACCATCGCTTAATTCCTTTGGGGCTCCGATAGCTTTCAGGTATTCACCAAAATTATGGCTGT
CTGCGATCTTCCAGGTGCCAACAAATTTCTCGACCATACCAGAACCACCGGATCCACCAGAACCACCCTT
GTACAGCTCGTCCATGCCGCCGGTGGAGTGGCGGCCCTCGGCGCGTTCGTACTGTTCCACGATGGTGTAG
TCCTCGTTGTGGGAGGTGATGTCCAACTTGATGTTGACGTTGTAGGCGCCGGGCAGCTGCACGGGCTTCT
TGGCCTTGTAGGTGGTCTTGACCTCAGCGTCGTAGTGGCCGCCGTCCTTCAGCTTCAGCCTCTGCTTGAT
CTCGCCCTTCAGGGCGCCGTCCTCGGGGTACATCCGCTCGGAGGAGGCCTCCCAGCCCATGGTCTTCTTC
TGCATTACGGGGCCGTCGGAGGGGAAGTTGGTGCCGCGCAGCTTCACCTTGTAGATGAACTCGCCGTCCT
GCAGGGAGGAGTCCTGGGTCACGGTCACCACGCCGCCGTCCTCGAAGTTCATCACGCGCTCCCACTTGAA
GCCCTCGGGGAAGGACAGCTTCAAGTAGTCGGGGATGTCGGCGGGGTGCTTCACGTAGGCCTTGGAGCCG
TACATGAACTGAGGGGACAGGATGTCCCAGGCGAAGGGCAGGGGGCCACCCTTGGTCACCTTCAGCTTGG
CGGTCTGGGTGCCCTCGTAGGGGCGGCCCTCGCCCTCGCCCTCGATCTCGAACTCGTGGCCGTTCACGGA
GCCCTCCATGTGCACCTTGAAGCGCATGAACTCCTTGATGATGGCCATGTTATCCTCCTCGCCCTTGCTC
ACCATGGAATCGGTAAGGTCAGGAAGGTAAGAGAGAGTCTCAAACTTCTTCTTTCCAATCGGAGGCCACA
CCTGCATGCAGTTAACTCTTCCGCCGTTGCTTGTGATGGAAGTAATGTCGTTGTTAGCCTTGCGGGTGGC
TGGGAAGGCAGCGGAGGACTTAAGTCCGTTGAAAGGAGCGACCATAGTGGCCTGAGCCGGAGAGGCAACC
ATAGTAGCGGAAGAGAGCATAGAGGAAGCCATGTCGACTGAATTGGTTCCTTTAAAGCCTGCTTTTTTGT
ACAAACTTGTTGATAACTCTAGAAATTGTAAATAGTAATTGTAATGTTGTTTGTTGTTTGTTGTTGTTGG
TAATTGTTGTAAAAATACACTGGTGATTTCAGCGTGTCCTCTCCAAATGAAATGAACTTCCTTATATAGA
GGAAGGGTCTTGCGAAGGATAGTGGGATTGTGCGTCATCCCTTACGTCAGTGGAGATATCACATCAATCC
ACTTGCTTTGAAGACGTGGTTGGAACGTCTTCTTTTTCCACGATGCTCCTCGTGGGTGGGGGTCCATCTT
TGGGACCACTGTCGGCAGAGGCATCTTGAACGATAGCCTTTCCTTTATCGCAATGATGGCATTTGTAGGT
GCCACCTTCCTTTTCTACTGTCCTTTTGATGAAGTGACAGATAGCTGGGCAATGGAATCCGAGGAGGTTT
CCCGATATTACCCTTTGTTGAAAAGTCTCAATAGCCCTTTGGTCTTCTGAGACTGTATCTTTGATATTCT
TGGAGTAGACGAGAGTGTCGTGCTCCACCATGTTCACATCAATCCACTTGCTTTGAAGACGTGGTTGGAA
CGTCTTCTTTTTCCACGATGCTCCTCGTGGGTGGGGGTCCATCTTTGGGACCACTGTCGGCAGAGGCATC
TTGAACGATAGCCTTTCCTT
